>Addgene plasmid #246646 | AviTag-His6-OAZ-SPM(FrpA)-Ctag | addgene full sequence | sequence record 491289 | Addgene NGS Result
GATGGCGCCCAACAGTCCCCCGGCCACGGGGCCTGCCACCATACCCACGCCGAAACAAGCGCTCATGAGC
CCGAAGTGGCGAGCCCGATCTTCCCCATCGGTGATGTCGGCGATATAGGCGCCAGCAACCGCACCTGTGG
CGCCGGTGATGCCGGCCACGATGCGTCCGGCGTAGAGGATCGAGATCTCGATCCCGCGAAATTAATACGA
CTCACTATAGGGGAATTGTGAGCGGATAACAATTCCCCTCTAGAAATAATTTTGTTTAACTTTAAGAAGG
AGATATACCATGGGCAGCGGCCTGAACGATATTTTTGAAGCGCAGAAAATTGAATGGCATGAAGGCAGCA
GCCATCATCATCATCATCACTTCTACTCGGACGATCGTTTGAATGTGACCGAAGAGTTGACGTCCAACGA
CAAAACACGTATCTTGAATGTCCAGTCCCGTCTGACTGACGCCAAACGTATTAATTGGCGCACTGTACTT
AGCGGTGGCAGTCTTTACATCGAAATCCCAGGGGGCGCCTTGCCTGAAGGCTCTAAAGATTCGTTTGCCG
TGTTGTTGGAGTTTGCCGAGGAGCAGTTACGCGCAGATCATGTGTTCATCGCCTTCCACAAGAACCGCGA
AGATCGTGCAGCCCTTCTGCGTACTTTCTCCTTCCTTGGCTTCGAGATCGTGCGTCCAGGGCATCCGCTG
GTGCCCAAGCGTCCTGACGCTTGTTTTATGGCATATACTTTCGAAGGCTCGTATGATCCACTGGCATTAG
ATCTTGATGGCGACGGTATCGAAACGGTGGCAACGAAGGGGTTTGCCGGCTCCTTATTCGATCACACAAA
TAACGGAATTCGCACAGCTACTGGATGGGTAAGTGCCGACGACGGCCTGTTGGTGCGCGACCTGAATGGC
AACGGGATTATCGACAATGGCGCGGAACTTTTTGGAGATAACACGAAATTGGCAGACGGGAGTTTTGCTA
AGCACGGGTATGCGGCGTTGGCGGAGTTGGATAGTAACGGAGACAATATCATCAATGCGGCAGATGCGGC
ATTCCAGACTTTGCGCGTGTGGCAAGATCTGAATCAGGACGGTATTTCCCAAGCTAATGAGCTTCGTACA
TTGGAGGAGCTTGGTATCCAGTCGTTAGACCTGGCATACAAAGATGTCAACAAGAATTTAGGTAACGGTA
ATACTTTAGCTCAGCAAGGTAGCTACACCAAAACCGACGGAACCACTGCAAAAATGGGCGACTTGTTGCT
GGCAGCAGATAATCTGCACTCGCGTTTCAAGGACAAAGTAGAACTTACTGCGGAACAGGCAAAGGCCGCA
AATCTGGCCGGTATTGGTCGTTTACGCGACTTACGCGAGGCCGCAGCTCTTTCTGGAGATCTGGCTAATA
TGTTAAAAGCCTATTCAGCCGCGGAGACCAAAGAAGCCCAATTGGCTCTGTTGGATAATTTGATTCACAA
ATGGGCCGAGACGGACGGGAGCGGTGAGCCAGAGGCTTAAGCTTGCTAACGCACTCGAGCACCACCACCA
CCACCACTGAGATCCGGCTGCTAACAAAGCCCGAAAGGAAGCTGAGTTGGCTGCTGCCACCGCTGAGCAA
TAACTAGCATAACCCCTTGGGGCCTCTAAACGGGTCTTGAGGGGTTTTTTGCTGAAAGGAGGAACTATAT
CCGGATTGGCGAATGGG
[124 nt withheld, positions 1698-1821]
C
[91 nt withheld, positions 1823-1913]
A
[49 nt withheld, positions 1915-1963]
CCTTTGACGTTGGAGTCCACGTTCTTT
[37 nt withheld, positions 1991-2027]
ACCCTATCTCGGTCTATTCTTTTGATTTATAAGGGATTTTGCCGATTTCGGCCTATTGGTTAAAAAATGA
GCTGATTTAACAAAAATTTAACGCGAATTTTAACAAAATATTAACGCTTACAATTTAGGTGGCACTTTTC
GGGGAAATGTGCGCGGAACCCCTATTTGTTTATTTTTCTAAATACATTCAAATATGTATCCGCTCATGAA
TTAATTCTTAGAAAAACTCATCGAGCATCAAATGAAACTGCAATTTATTCATATCAGGATTATCAATACC
ATATTTTTGAAAAAGCCGTTTCTGTAATGAAGGAGAAAACTCACCGAGGCAGTTCCATAGGATGGCAAGA
TCCTGGTATCGGTCTGCGATTCCGACTCGTCCAACATCAATACAACCTATTAATTTCCCCTCGTCAAAAA
TAAGGTTATCAAGTGAGAAATCACCATGAGTGACGACTGAATCCGGTGAGAATGGCAAAAGTTTATGCAT
TTCTTTCCAGACTTGTTCAACAGGCCAGCCATTACGCTCGTCATCAAAATCACTCGCATCAACCAAACCG
TTATTCATTCGTGATTGCGCCTGAGCGAGACGAAATACGCGATCGCTGTTAAAAGGACAATTACAAACAG
GAATCGAATGCAACCGGCGCAGGAACACTGCCAGCGCATCAACAATATTTTCACCTGAATCAGGATATTC
TTCTAATACCTGGAATGCTGTTTTCCCGGGGATCGCAGTGGTGAGTAACCATGCATCATCAGGAGTACGG
ATAAAATGCTTGATGGTCGGAAGAGGCATAAATTCCGTCAGCCAGTTTAGTCTGACCATCTCATCTGTAA
CATCATTGGCAACGCTACCTTTGCCATGTTTCAGAAACAACTCTGGCGCATCGGGCTTCCCATACAATCG
ATAGATTGTCGCACCTGATTGCCCGACATTATCGCGAGCCCATTTATACCCATATAAATCAGCATCCATG
TTGGAATTTAATCGCGGCCTAGAGCAAGACGTTTCCCGTTGAATATGGCTCATAACACCCCTTGTATTAC
TGTTTATGTAAGCAGACAGTTTTATTGTTCATGACCAAAATCCCTTAACGTGAGTTTTCGTTCCACTGAG
CGTCAGACCCCGTAGAAAAGATCAAAGGATCTTCTTGAGATCCTTTTTTTCTGCGCGTAATCTGCTGCTT
GCAAACAAAAAAACCACCGCTACCAGCGGTGGTTTGTTTGCCGGATCAAGAGCTACCAACTCTTTTTCCG
AAGGTAACTGGCTTCAGCAGAGCGCAGATACCAAATACTGTCCTTCTAGTGTAGCCGTAGTTAGGCCACC
ACTTCAAGAACTCTGTAGCACCGCCTACATACCTCGCTCTGCTAATCCTGTTACCAGTGGCTGCTGCCAG
TGGCGATAAGTCGTGTCTTACCGGGTTGGACTCAAGACGATAGTTACCGGATAAGGCGCAGCGGTCGGGC
TGAACGGGGGGTTCGTGCACACAGCCCAGCTTGGAGCGAACGACCTACACCGAACTGAGATACCTACAGC
GTGAGCTATGAGAAAGCGCCACGCTTCCCGAAGGGAGAAAGGCGGACAGGTATCCGGTAAGCGGCAGGGT
CGGAACAGGAGAGCGCACGAGGGAGCTTCCAGGGGGAAACGCCTGGTATCTTTATAGTCCTGTCGGGTTT
CGCCACCTCTGACTTGAGCGTCGATTTTTGTGATGCTCGTCAGGGGGGCGGAGCCTATGGAAAAACGCCA
GCAACGCGGCCTTTTTACGGTTCCTGGCCTTTTGCTGGCCTTTTGCTCACATGTTCTTTCCTGCGTTATC
CCCTGATTCTGTGGATAACCGTATTACCGCCTTTGAGTGAGCTGATACCGCTCGCCGCAGCCGAACGACC
GAGCGCAGCGAGTCAGTGAGCGAGGAAGCGGAAGAGCGCCTGATGCGGTATTTTCTCCTTACGCATCTGT
GCGGTATTTCACACCGCAATGGTGCACTCTCAGTACAATCTGCTCTGATGCCGCATAGTTAAGCCAGTAT
ACACTCCGCTATCGCTACGTGACTGGGTCATGGCTGCGCCCCGACACCCGCCAACACCCGCTGACGCGCC
CTGACGGGCTTGTCTGCTCCCGGCATCCGCTTACAGACAAGCTGTGACCGTCTCCGGGAGCTGCATGTGT
CAGAGGTTTTCACCGTCATCACCGAAACGCGCGAGGCAGCTGCGGTAAAGCTCATCAGCGTGGTCGTGAA
GCGATTCACAGATGTCTGCCTGTTCATCCGCGTCCAGCTCGTTGAGTTTCTCCAGAAGCGTTAATGTCTG
GCTTCTGATAAAGCGGGCCATGTTAAGGGCGGTTTTTTCCTGTTTGGTCACTGATGCCTCCGTGTAAGGG
GGATTTCTGTTCATGGGGGTAATGATACCGATGAAACGAGAGAGGATGCTCACGATACGGGTTACTGATG
ATGAACATGCCCGGTTACTGGAACGTTGTGAGGGTAAACAACTGGCGGTATGGATGCGGCGGGACCAGAG
AAAAATCACTCAGGGTCAATGCCAGCGCTTCGTTAATACAGATGTAGGTGTTCCACAGGGTAGCCAGCAG
CATCCTGCGATGCAGATCCGGAACATAATGGTGCAGGGCGCTGACTTCCGCGTTTCCAGACTTTACGAAA
CACGGAAACCGAAGACCATTCATGTTGTTGCTCAGGTCGCAGACGTTTTGCAGCAGCAGTCGCTTCACGT
TCGCTCGCGTATCGGTGATTCATTCTGCTAACCGGTAAGGCAACCCCGCCAGCCTAGCCGGGTCCTCAAC
GACAGGAGCACGATCATGCGCACCCGTGGGGCCGCCATGCCGGCGATAATGGCCTGCTTCTCGCCGAAAC
GTTTGGTGGCGGGACCAGTGACGAAGGCTTGAGCGAGGGCGTGCAAGATTCCGAATACCGCAAGCGACAG
GCCGATCATCGTCGCGCTCCAGCGAAAGCGGTCCTCGCCGAAAATGACCCAGAGCGCTGCCGGCACCTGT
CCTACGAGTTGCATGATAAAGAAGACAGTCATAAGTGCGGCGACGATAGTCATGCCCCGCGCCCACCGGA
AGGAGCTGACTGGGTTGAAGGCTCTCAAGGGCATCGGTCGAGATCCCGGTGCCTAATGAGTGAGCTAACT
TACATTAATTGCGTTGCGCTCACTGCCCGCTTTCCAGTCGGGAAACCTGTCGTGCCAGCTGCATTAATGA
ATCGGCCAACGCGCGGGGAGAGGCGGTTTGCGTATTGGGCGCCAGGGTGGTTTTTCTTTTCACCAGTGAG
ACGGGCAACAGCTGATTGCCCTTCACCGCCTGGCCCTGAGAGAGTTGCAGCAAGCGGTCCACGCTGGTTT
GCCCCAGCAGGCGAAAATCCTGTTTGATGGTGGTTAACGGCGGGATATAACATGAGCTGTCTTCGGTATC
GTCGTATCCCACTACCGAGATATCCGCACCAACGCGCAGCCCGGACTCGGTAATGGCGCGCATTGCGCCC
AGCGCCATCTGATCGTTGGCAACCAGCATCGCAGTGGGAACGATGCCCTCATTCAGCATTTGCATGGTTT
GTTGAAAACCGGACATGGCACTCCAGTCGCCTTCCCGTTCCGCTATCGGCTGAATTTGATTGCGAGTGAG
ATATTTATGCCAGCCAGCCAGACGCAGACGCGCCGAGACAGAACTTAATGGGCCCGCTAACAGCGCGATT
TGCTGGTGACCCAATGCGACCAGATGCTCCACGCCCAGTCGCGTACCGTCTTCATGGGAGAAAATAATAC
TGTTGATGGGTGTCTGGTCAGAGACATCAAGAAATAACGCCGGAACATTAGTGCAGGCAGCTTCCACAGC
AATGGCATCCTGGTCATCCAGCGGATAGTTAATGATCAGCCCACTGACGCGTTGCGCGAGAAGATTGTGC
ACCGCCGCTTTACAGGCTTCGACGCCGCTTCGTTCTACCATCGACACCACCACGCTGGCACCCAGTTGAT
CGGCGCGAGATTTAATCGCCGCGACAATTTGCGACGGCGCGTGCAGGGCCAGACTGGAGGTGGCAACGCC
AATCAGCAACGACTGTTTGCCCGCCAGTTGTTGTGCCACGCGGTTGGGAATGTAATTCAGCTCCGCCATC
GCCGCTTCCACTTTTTCCCGCGTTTTCGCAGAAACGTGGCTGGCCTGGTTCACCACGCGGGAAACGGTCT
GATAAGAGACACCGGCATACTCTGCGACATCGTATAACGTTACTGGTTTCACATTCACCACCCTGAATTG
ACTCTCTTCCGGGCGCTATCATGCCATACCGCGAAAGGTTTTGCGCCATTCGATGGTGTCCGGGATCTCG
ACGCTCTCCCTTATGCGACTCCTGCATTAGGAAGCAGCCCAGTAGTAGGTTGAGGCCGTTGAGCACCGCC
GCCGCAAGGAATGGTGCATGCAAGGA
Features (pLannotate 1.2.2; 21 found; start..end, strand, type, name):
    203..221     +  promoter       T7 promoter: promoter for bacteriophage T7 RNA polymerase
    222..246     +  protein_bind   lac operator: The lac repressor binds to the lac operator to inhibit transcription in E. coli. This inhibition can be relieved by adding lactose or isopropyl-β-D-thiogalactopyranoside (IPTG). lac repressor encoded by lacI
    261..283     +  RBS            RBS: efficient ribosome binding site from bacteriophage T7 gene 10 (Olins and Rangwala, 1989)
    353..369     +  CDS            capTEV™ (fragment): composite tag for in vivo biotinylation, TEV protease cleavage, and 6xHis tagging
    371..745     +  CDS            OAZ1 (fragment): OAZ1_HUMAN - Also known as OAZ. Experimental evidence at protein level: Swiss-Prot protein existence level 1. Ornithine decarboxylase (ODC) antizyme protein that negatively regulates ODC activity and intracellular polyamine biosynthesis and uptake in response to increased intracellular polyamine levels. Binds to ODC monomers, inhibiting the assembly of the functional ODC homodimer, and targets the monomers for ubiquitin- independent proteolytic destruction by the 26S proteasome (PubMed:17900240, PubMed:26305948, PubMed:26443277). Triggers ODC degradation by inducing the exposure of a cryptic p
    752..1486    +  CDS            frpC (fragment): FRPC_NEIMC - Experimental evidence at protein level: Swiss-Prot protein existence level 1. May participate in the pathogenesis of meningococcal disease. From Neisseria meningitidis serogroup C.
   1530..1547    +  CDS            9xHis (fragment): 9xHis affinity tag
   1557..1606    +  CDS            SET1 (fragment): solubility-enhancement tag derived from T7 phage gene 10B
   1614..1661    +  terminator     T7 terminator: transcription terminator for bacteriophage T7 RNA polymerase
   1698..2126    +  rep_origin     f1 ori (sequence partly withheld): f1 bacteriophage origin of replication; arrow indicates direction of (+) strand synthesis
   2179..2236    +  promoter       AmpR promoter (fragment): bla
   2245..3060    -  CDS            KanR: aminoglycoside phosphotransferase; aph(3')-Ia; confers resistance to kanamycin in bacteria or G418 (Geneticin®) in eukaryotes
   3182..3770    +  rep_origin     ori: high-copy-number ColE1/pMB1/pBR322/pUC origin of replication
   3956..4095    -  misc_feature   bom: basis of mobility region from pBR322
   4197..4388    -  CDS            rop: Rop protein, which maintains plasmids at low copy number; rop
   4405..4785    +  CDS            YPB1_ECOLX: Protein predicted: Swiss-Prot protein existence level 4. From Escherichia coli.
   4857..5148    -  CDS            TcR (fragment): tetracycline efflux protein; tet; confers resistance to tetracycline
   5163..5184    -  protein_bind   CAP binding site: CAP binding activates transcription in the presence of cAMP. E. coli catabolite activator protein
   5197..6279    -  CDS            lacI: lac repressor; lacI; The lac repressor binds to the lac operator to inhibit transcription in E. coli. This inhibition can be relieved by adding lactose or isopropyl-β-D-thiogalactopyranoside (IPTG).
   6280..6357    -  promoter       lacI promoter: lacI
   6365..181     -  CDS            TcR (fragment) (across the origin): tetracycline efflux protein; tet; confers resistance to tetracycline
