>Addgene plasmid #246646 | AviTag-His6-OAZ-SPM(FrpA)-Ctag | addgene full sequence | sequence record 499057 | Addgene NGS Result
GACGATGATCGGCCTGTCGCTTGCGGTATTCGGAATCTTGCACGCCCTCGCTCAAGCCTTCGTCACTGGT
CCCGCCACCAAACGTTTCGGCGAGAAGCAGGCCATTATCGCCGGCATGGCGGCCCCACGGGTGCGCATGA
TCGTGCTCCTGTCGTTGAGGACCCGGCTAGGCTGGCGGGGTTGCCTTACCGGTTAGCAGAATGAATCACC
GATACGCGAGCGAACGTGAAGCGACTGCTGCTGCAAAACGTCTGCGACCTGAGCAACAACATGAATGGTC
TTCGGTTTCCGTGTTTCGTAAAGTCTGGAAACGCGGAAGTCAGCGCCCTGCACCATTATGTTCCGGATCT
GCATCGCAGGATGCTGCTGGCTACCCTGTGGAACACCTACATCTGTATTAACGAAGCGCTGGCATTGACC
CTGAGTGATTTTTCTCTGGTCCCGCCGCATCCATACCGCCAGTTGTTTACCCTCACAACGTTCCAGTAAC
CGGGCATGTTCATCATCAGTAACCCGTATCGTGAGCATCCTCTCTCGTTTCATCGGTATCATTACCCCCA
TGAACAGAAATCCCCCTTACACGGAGGCATCAGTGACCAAACAGGAAAAAACCGCCCTTAACATGGCCCG
CTTTATCAGAAGCCAGACATTAACGCTTCTGGAGAAACTCAACGAGCTGGACGCGGATGAACAGGCAGAC
ATCTGTGAATCGCTTCACGACCACGCTGATGAGCTTTACCGCAGCTGCCTCGCGCGTTTCGGTGATGACG
GTGAAAACCTCTGACACATGCAGCTCCCGGAGACGGTCACAGCTTGTCTGTAAGCGGATGCCGGGAGCAG
ACAAGCCCGTCAGGGCGCGTCAGCGGGTGTTGGCGGGTGTCGGGGCGCAGCCATGACCCAGTCACGTAGC
GATAGCGGAGTGTATACTGGCTTAACTATGCGGCATCAGAGCAGATTGTACTGAGAGTGCACCATTGCGG
TGTGAAATACCGCACAGATGCGTAAGGAGAAAATACCGCATCAGGCGCTCTTCCGCTTCCTCGCTCACTG
ACTCGCTGCGCTCGGTCGTTCGGCTGCGGCGAGCGGTATCAGCTCACTCAAAGGCGGTAATACGGTTATC
CACAGAATCAGGGGATAACGCAGGAAAGAACATGTGAGCAAAAGGCCAGCAAAAGGCCAGGAACCGTAAA
AAGGCCGCGTTGCTGGCGTTTTTCCATAGGCTCCGCCCCCCTGACGAGCATCACAAAAATCGACGCTCAA
GTCAGAGGTGGCGAAACCCGACAGGACTATAAAGATACCAGGCGTTTCCCCCTGGAAGCTCCCTCGTGCG
CTCTCCTGTTCCGACCCTGCCGCTTACCGGATACCTGTCCGCCTTTCTCCCTTCGGGAAGCGTGGCGCTT
TCTCATAGCTCACGCTGTAGGTATCTCAGTTCGGTGTAGGTCGTTCGCTCCAAGCTGGGCTGTGTGCACG
AACCCCCCGTTCAGCCCGACCGCTGCGCCTTATCCGGTAACTATCGTCTTGAGTCCAACCCGGTAAGACA
CGACTTATCGCCACTGGCAGCAGCCACTGGTAACAGGATTAGCAGAGCGAGGTATGTAGGCGGTGCTACA
GAGTTCTTGAAGTGGTGGCCTAACTACGGCTACACTAGAAGGACAGTATTTGGTATCTGCGCTCTGCTGA
AGCCAGTTACCTTCGGAAAAAGAGTTGGTAGCTCTTGATCCGGCAAACAAACCACCGCTGGTAGCGGTGG
TTTTTTTGTTTGCAAGCAGCAGATTACGCGCAGAAAAAAAGGATCTCAAGAAGATCCTTTGATCTTTTCT
ACGGGGTCTGACGCTCAGTGGAACGAAAACTCACGTTAAGGGATTTTGGTCATGAACAATAAAACTGTCT
GCTTACATAAACAGTAATACAAGGGGTGTTATGAGCCATATTCAACGGGAAACGTCTTGCTCTAGGCCGC
GATTAAATTCCAACATGGATGCTGATTTATATGGGTATAAATGGGCTCGCGATAATGTCGGGCAATCAGG
TGCGACAATCTATCGATTGTATGGGAAGCCCGATGCGCCAGAGTTGTTTCTGAAACATGGCAAAGGTAGC
GTTGCCAATGATGTTACAGATGAGATGGTCAGACTAAACTGGCTGACGGAATTTATGCCTCTTCCGACCA
TCAAGCATTTTATCCGTACTCCTGATGATGCATGGTTACTCACCACTGCGATCCCCGGGAAAACAGCATT
CCAGGTATTAGAAGAATATCCTGATTCAGGTGAAAATATTGTTGATGCGCTGGCAGTGTTCCTGCGCCGG
TTGCATTCGATTCCTGTTTGTAATTGTCCTTTTAACAGCGATCGCGTATTTCGTCTCGCTCAGGCGCAAT
CACGAATGAATAACGGTTTGGTTGATGCGAGTGATTTTGATGACGAGCGTAATGGCTGGCCTGTTGAACA
AGTCTGGAAAGAAATGCATAAACTTTTGCCATTCTCACCGGATTCAGTCGTCACTCATGGTGATTTCTCA
CTTGATAACCTTATTTTTGACGAGGGGAAATTAATAGGTTGTATTGATGTTGGACGAGTCGGAATCGCAG
ACCGATACCAGGATCTTGCCATCCTATGGAACTGCCTCGGTGAGTTTTCTCCTTCATTACAGAAACGGCT
TTTTCAAAAATATGGTATTGATAATCCTGATATGAATAAATTGCAGTTTCATTTGATGCTCGATGAGTTT
TTCTAAGAATTAATTCATGAGCGGATACATATTTGAATGTATTTAGAAAAATAAACAAATAGGGGTTCCG
CGCACATTTCCCCGAAAAGTGCCACCTAAATTGTAAGCGTTAATATTTTGTTAAAATTCGCGTTAAATTT
TTGTTAAATCAGCTCATTTTTTAACCAATAGGCCGAAATCGGCAAAATCCCTTATAAATCAAAAGAATAG
ACCGAGATAGGGT
[37 nt withheld, positions 2954-2990]
AAAGAACGTGGACTCCAACGTCAAAGG
[49 nt withheld, positions 3018-3066]
T
[91 nt withheld, positions 3068-3158]
G
[124 nt withheld, positions 3160-3283]
CCCATTCGCCAATCCGGATATAGTTCCTCCTTTCAGCAAAAAACCCCTCAAGACCCGTTTAGAGGCCCCA
AGGGGTTATGCTAGTTATTGCTCAGCGGTGGCAGCAGCCAACTCAGCTTCCTTTCGGGCTTTGTTAGCAG
CCGGATCTCAGTGGTGGTGGTGGTGGTGCTCGAGTGCGTTAGCAAGCTTAAGCCTCTGGCTCACCGCTCC
CGTCTGTCTCTGCCCATTTATGGATTAAATTGTCTAACAACGCTAACTGGGCTTCCTTTGTCTCAGCCGC
ACTATATGCCTTTAACATATTCGCTAAGTCCCCAGACAGGGCAGCAGCCTCACGCAGGTCGCGTAAACGG
CCGATACCGGCAAGATTCGCGGCCTTGGCCTGTTCTGCGGTAAGTTCGACTTTATCTTTGAAACGGCTGT
GCAAGTTATCAGCGGCCAACAGCAGGTCTCCCATCTTGGCCGTCGTACCGTCTGTCTTTGTGTAGCTGCC
CTGTTGAGCCAAGGTGTTGCCGTTCCCTAAATTCTTGTTCACGTCTTTATACGCAAGATCCAACGATTGA
ATACCTAACTCTTCCAGAGTGCGTAATTCGTTGGCTTGTGAAATACCGTCTTGGTTAAGATCTTGCCAGA
CGCGCAGTGTCTGAAAGGCGGCATCTGCCGCGTTGATAATGTTGTCTCCATTACTATCCAGCTCGGCAAG
CGCTGCATAGCCATGTTTAGCGAATGACCCGTCAGCTAACTTCGTATTGTCACCAAAAAGTTCTGCTCCA
TTGTCAATAATTCCGTTGCCATTCAAATCGCGTACAAGCAGGCCGTCATCGGCACTTACCCAGCCGGTCG
CGGTACGGATTCCTTGGTTGCGATGGTCGAATAACGCGCCTGCAAATCCTTTGGCAGCCACCGTCTCGAT
TCCGTCACCATCCAGGTCCAACGCCAGCGGATCATATACGCCTTCGAAAGTATATGCCATAAAACAAGCG
TCAGGACGCTTGGGCACCAGCGGATGCCCTGGACGCACGATCTCGAAGCCAAGGAAGGAGAAAGTACGCA
GAAGGGCTGCACGATCTTCGCGGTTCTTGTGGAAGGCGATGAACACATGATCTGCGCGTAACTGCTCCTC
GGCAAACTCCAACAACACGGCAAACGAATCTTTAGAGCCTTCAGGCAAGGCGCCCCCTGGGATTTCGATG
TAAAGACTGCCACCGCTAAGTACAGTGCGCCAATTAATACGTTTGGCGTCAGTCAGACGGGACTGGACAT
TCAAGATACGTGTTTTGTCGTTGGACGTCAACTCTTCGGTCACATTCAAACGATCGTCCGAGTAGAAGTG
ATGATGATGATGATGGCTGCTGCCTTCATGCCATTCAATTTTCTGCGCTTCAAAAATATCGTTCAGGCCG
CTGCCCATGGTATATCTCCTTCTTAAAGTTAAACAAAATTATTTCTAGAGGGGAATTGTTATCCGCTCAC
AATTCCCCTATAGTGAGTCGTATTAATTTCGCGGGATCGAGATCTCGATCCTCTACGCCGGACGCATCGT
GGCCGGCATCACCGGCGCCACAGGTGCGGTTGCTGGCGCCTATATCGCCGACATCACCGATGGGGAAGAT
CGGGCTCGCCACTTCGGGCTCATGAGCGCTTGTTTCGGCGTGGGTATGGTGGCAGGCCCCGTGGCCGGGG
GACTGTTGGGCGCCATCTCCTTGCATGCACCATTCCTTGCGGCGGCGGTGCTCAACGGCCTCAACCTACT
ACTGGGCTGCTTCCTAATGCAGGAGTCGCATAAGGGAGAGCGTCGAGATCCCGGACACCATCGAATGGCG
CAAAACCTTTCGCGGTATGGCATGATAGCGCCCGGAAGAGAGTCAATTCAGGGTGGTGAATGTGAAACCA
GTAACGTTATACGATGTCGCAGAGTATGCCGGTGTCTCTTATCAGACCGTTTCCCGCGTGGTGAACCAGG
CCAGCCACGTTTCTGCGAAAACGCGGGAAAAAGTGGAAGCGGCGATGGCGGAGCTGAATTACATTCCCAA
CCGCGTGGCACAACAACTGGCGGGCAAACAGTCGTTGCTGATTGGCGTTGCCACCTCCAGTCTGGCCCTG
CACGCGCCGTCGCAAATTGTCGCGGCGATTAAATCTCGCGCCGATCAACTGGGTGCCAGCGTGGTGGTGT
CGATGGTAGAACGAAGCGGCGTCGAAGCCTGTAAAGCGGCGGTGCACAATCTTCTCGCGCAACGCGTCAG
TGGGCTGATCATTAACTATCCGCTGGATGACCAGGATGCCATTGCTGTGGAAGCTGCCTGCACTAATGTT
CCGGCGTTATTTCTTGATGTCTCTGACCAGACACCCATCAACAGTATTATTTTCTCCCATGAAGACGGTA
CGCGACTGGGCGTGGAGCATCTGGTCGCATTGGGTCACCAGCAAATCGCGCTGTTAGCGGGCCCATTAAG
TTCTGTCTCGGCGCGTCTGCGTCTGGCTGGCTGGCATAAATATCTCACTCGCAATCAAATTCAGCCGATA
GCGGAACGGGAAGGCGACTGGAGTGCCATGTCCGGTTTTCAACAAACCATGCAAATGCTGAATGAGGGCA
TCGTTCCCACTGCGATGCTGGTTGCCAACGATCAGATGGCGCTGGGCGCAATGCGCGCCATTACCGAGTC
CGGGCTGCGCGTTGGTGCGGATATCTCGGTAGTGGGATACGACGATACCGAAGACAGCTCATGTTATATC
CCGCCGTTAACCACCATCAAACAGGATTTTCGCCTGCTGGGGCAAACCAGCGTGGACCGCTTGCTGCAAC
TCTCTCAGGGCCAGGCGGTGAAGGGCAATCAGCTGTTGCCCGTCTCACTGGTGAAAAGAAAAACCACCCT
GGCGCCCAATACGCAAACCGCCTCTCCCCGCGCGTTGGCCGATTCATTAATGCAGCTGGCACGACAGGTT
TCCCGACTGGAAAGCGGGCAGTGAGCGCAACGCAATTAATGTAAGTTAGCTCACTCATTAGGCACCGGGA
TCTCGACCGATGCCCTTGAGAGCCTTCAACCCAGTCAGCTCCTTCCGGTGGGCGCGGGGCATGACTATCG
TCGCCGCACTTATGACTGTCTTCTTTATCATGCAACTCGTAGGACAGGTGCCGGCAGCGCTCTGGGTCAT
TTTCGGCGAGGACCGCTTTCGCTGGAGCGC
Features (pLannotate 1.2.2; 21 found; start..end, strand, type, name):
    196..576     -  CDS            YPB1_ECOLX: Protein predicted: Swiss-Prot protein existence level 4. From Escherichia coli.
    593..784     +  CDS            rop: Rop protein, which maintains plasmids at low copy number; rop
    886..1025    +  misc_feature   bom: basis of mobility region from pBR322
   1211..1799    -  rep_origin     ori: high-copy-number ColE1/pMB1/pBR322/pUC origin of replication
   1921..2736    +  CDS            KanR: aminoglycoside phosphotransferase; aph(3')-Ia; confers resistance to kanamycin in bacteria or G418 (Geneticin®) in eukaryotes
   2745..2802    -  promoter       AmpR promoter (fragment): bla
   2855..3283    -  rep_origin     f1 ori (sequence partly withheld): f1 bacteriophage origin of replication; arrow indicates direction of (+) strand synthesis
   3320..3367    -  terminator     T7 terminator: transcription terminator for bacteriophage T7 RNA polymerase
   3375..3424    -  CDS            SET1 (fragment): solubility-enhancement tag derived from T7 phage gene 10B
   3434..3451    -  CDS            9xHis (fragment): 9xHis affinity tag
   3495..4232    -  CDS            frpC (fragment): FRPC_NEIMC - Experimental evidence at protein level: Swiss-Prot protein existence level 1. May participate in the pathogenesis of meningococcal disease. From Neisseria meningitidis serogroup C.
   4236..4610    -  CDS            OAZ1 (fragment): OAZ1_HUMAN - Also known as OAZ. Experimental evidence at protein level: Swiss-Prot protein existence level 1. Ornithine decarboxylase (ODC) antizyme protein that negatively regulates ODC activity and intracellular polyamine biosynthesis and uptake in response to increased intracellular polyamine levels. Binds to ODC monomers, inhibiting the assembly of the functional ODC homodimer, and targets the monomers for ubiquitin- independent proteolytic destruction by the 26S proteasome (PubMed:17900240, PubMed:26305948, PubMed:26443277). Triggers ODC degradation by inducing the exposure of a cryptic p
   4612..4628    -  CDS            capTEV™ (fragment): composite tag for in vivo biotinylation, TEV protease cleavage, and 6xHis tagging
   4698..4720    -  RBS            RBS: efficient ribosome binding site from bacteriophage T7 gene 10 (Olins and Rangwala, 1989)
   4735..4759    -  protein_bind   lac operator: The lac repressor binds to the lac operator to inhibit transcription in E. coli. This inhibition can be relieved by adding lactose or isopropyl-β-D-thiogalactopyranoside (IPTG). lac repressor encoded by lacI
   4760..4778    -  promoter       T7 promoter: promoter for bacteriophage T7 RNA polymerase
   4800..5079    +  CDS            TcR (fragment): tetracycline efflux protein; tet; confers resistance to tetracycline
   5087..5164    +  promoter       lacI promoter: lacI
   5165..6247    +  CDS            lacI: lac repressor; lacI; The lac repressor binds to the lac operator to inhibit transcription in E. coli. This inhibition can be relieved by adding lactose or isopropyl-β-D-thiogalactopyranoside (IPTG).
   6260..6281    +  protein_bind   CAP binding site: CAP binding activates transcription in the presence of cAMP. E. coli catabolite activator protein
   6296..124     +  CDS            TcR (fragment) (across the origin): tetracycline efflux protein; tet; confers resistance to tetracycline
