[The description below was written by a language model from this plasmid's Addgene catalogue record and pLannotate feature annotations shown in this document.]
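Description:
AviTag-His6-OAZ-SPM(FrpA)-Ctag is a pET28-based bacterial expression plasmid that produces a recombinant fusion protein in E. coli for calcium-induced NeissLock protein ligation. It is selected with kanamycin (aph(3')-Ia KanR) and replicates from a ColE1/pBR322-type origin. The backbone also carries the bom and rop elements, an f1 origin, and short tetracycline-resistance remnants that the annotation software picks up as fragments. Expression is driven by a T7 promoter with an adjacent lac operator and the T7 gene 10 ribosome binding site, and it ends at the T7 terminator. A plasmid-borne lacI gene supplies repressor, so transcription requires a host that provides T7 RNA polymerase and is inducible with IPTG.

The open reading frame begins with an AviTag, a substrate for site-specific biotinylation, followed by a His6 tag for metal-affinity purification. Next come residues 95–219 of human ornithine decarboxylase antizyme (OAZ), with a C175A substitution intended to limit disulfide-mediated aggregation. This is fused to the self-processing module (residues 298–543) of FrpA from Neisseria meningitidis serotype C, and a C-terminal Ctag completes the protein. The automated annotation labels the Neisseria segment as frpC, presumably through homology. It also detects backbone-derived His-tag and T7 gene 10 fragments downstream, and the record does not indicate that these are part of the expressed product. As the stated purpose and associated publication title indicate, calcium triggers the self-processing module and ligation proceeds through an anhydride; here OAZ, which binds ornithine decarboxylase, is the partner fused to the module.

Both sequencing records are 6,463 nt and show the same feature set in opposite orientations, slightly shorter than the 6,589 bp catalogue total.
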