Addgene plasmid #246646: AviTag-His6-OAZ-SPM(FrpA)-Ctag
Purpose: Expresses AviTag-His6-OAZ-SPM(FrpA)-Ctag in bacterial cells for calcium-induced NeissLock protein ligation
Depositing lab: Mark Howarth. Depositing organization: University of Cambridge. Publication: Split NeissLock with Spy-Acceleration Arms Mammalian Proteins for Anhydride-Mediated Cell Ligation. Lim SYT, Keeble AH, Howarth MR. ACS Chem Biol. 2025 Sep 15. doi: 10.1021/acschembio.5c00515. PubMed 40947984.
Backbone
  Vector backbone: pET28
  Backbone manufacturer: Novagen
  Backbone size w/o insert (bp): 5369
  Total vector size (bp): 6589
  Vector type: Bacterial Expression
Growth in bacteria
  Bacterial resistance: Kanamycin, 50 μg/mL
  Growth temperature: 37°C
  Growth strain: DH5alpha
  Copy number: High Copy
Gene/Insert
  Gene/Insert name: AviTag-His6-OAZ-SPM(FrpA)-Ctag
  Species: H. sapiens (human), Synthetic; Neisseria meningitidis serotype C (UniProt: P55126)
  Insert size (bp): 1221
  Mutation: Residues 95-219 of human Orinithine Decarboxylase Antizyme (OAZ) with C175A mutation to minimize disulfide-based aggregation, fused to the self-processing module (SPM; residues 298-543) of FrpA from Neisseria meningitidis serotype C (UniProt: P55126)
  Promoter: T7
  Tag / fusion protein: AviTag (N terminal on insert); His-tag (N terminal on insert); Ctag (C terminal on insert)
  Cloning method: Gibson Cloning
  Sequencing primers: 5′ T7F; 3′ T7R
Terms and licenses: Academic/Nonprofit Terms; Industry Terms: Not Available to Industry
How to cite: AviTag-His6-OAZ-SPM(FrpA)-Ctag was a gift from Mark Howarth (Addgene plasmid # 246646 ; http://n2t.net/addgene:246646 ; RRID:Addgene_246646)
