>Addgene plasmid #246646 | AviTag-His6-OAZ-SPM(FrpA)-Ctag | depositor partial sequence | sequence record 484966 | AviTag-His6-OAZ-SPM(FrpA)-Ctag gene
ATGGGCAGCGGCCTGAACGATATTTTTGAAGCGCAGAAAATTGAATGGCATGAAGGCAGCAGCCATCATC
ATCATCATCACTTCTACTCGGACGATCGTTTGAATGTGACCGAAGAGTTGACGTCCAACGACAAAACACG
TATCTTGAATGTCCAGTCCCGTCTGACTGACGCCAAACGTATTAATTGGCGCACTGTACTTAGCGGTGGC
AGTCTTTACATCGAAATCCCAGGGGGCGCCTTGCCTGAAGGCTCTAAAGATTCGTTTGCCGTGTTGTTGG
AGTTTGCCGAGGAGCAGTTACGCGCAGATCATGTGTTCATCGCCTTCCACAAGAACCGCGAAGATCGTGC
AGCCCTTCTGCGTACTTTCTCCTTCCTTGGCTTCGAGATCGTGCGTCCAGGGCATCCGCTGGTGCCCAAG
CGTCCTGACGCTTGTTTTATGGCATATACTTTCGAAGGCGTATATGATCCGCTGGCGTTGGACCTGGATG
GTGACGGAATCGAGACGGTGGCTGCCAAAGGATTTGCAGGCGCGTTATTCGACCATCGCAACCAAGGAAT
CCGTACCGCGACCGGCTGGGTAAGTGCCGATGACGGCCTGCTTGTACGCGATTTGAATGGCAACGGAATT
ATTGACAATGGAGCAGAACTTTTTGGTGACAATACGAAGTTAGCTGACGGGTCATTCGCTAAACATGGCT
ATGCAGCGCTTGCCGAGCTGGATAGTAATGGAGACAACATTATCAACGCGGCAGATGCCGCCTTTCAGAC
ACTGCGCGTCTGGCAAGATCTTAACCAAGACGGTATTTCACAAGCCAACGAATTACGCACTCTGGAAGAG
TTAGGTATTCAATCGTTGGATCTTGCGTATAAAGACGTGAACAAGAATTTAGGGAACGGCAACACCTTGG
CTCAACAGGGCAGCTACACAAAGACAGACGGTACGACGGCCAAGATGGGAGACCTGCTGTTGGCCGCTGA
TAACTTGCACAGCCGTTTCAAAGATAAAGTCGAACTTACCGCAGAACAGGCCAAGGCCGCGAATCTTGCC
GGTATCGGCCGTTTACGCGACCTGCGTGAGGCTGCTGCCCTGTCTGGGGACTTAGCGAATATGTTAAAGG
CATATAGTGCGGCTGAGACAAAGGAAGCCCAGTTAGCGTTGTTAGACAATTTAATCCATAAATGGGCAGA
GACAGACGGGAGCGGTGAGCCAGAGGCTTAA
